>Addgene plasmid #185007 | pX458-MMETn-del-gRNA2 | addgene full sequence | sequence record 364643 | Addgene Partial NGS Result
NGTGCGGCGGCAGCCAATCAGAGCGGCGCGCTCCGAAAGTTTCCTTTTATGGCGAGGCGGCGGCGGCGGC
GGCCCTATAAAAAGCGAAGCGCGCGGCGGGCGGGAGTCGCTGCGCGCTGCCTTCGCCCCGTGCCCCGCTC
CGCCGCCGCCTCGCGCCGCCCGCCCCGGCTCTGACTGACCGCGTTACTCCCACAGGTGAGCGGGCGGGAC
GGCCCTTCTCCTCCGGGCTGTAATTAGCTGAGCAAGAGGTAAGGGTTTAAGGGATGGTTGGTTGGTGGGG
TATTAATGTTTAATTACCTGGAGCACCTGCCTGAAATCACTTTTTTTCAGGTTGGACCGGTGCCACCATG
GACTATAAGGACCACGACGGAGACTACAAGGATCATGATATTGATTACAAAGACGATGACGATAAGATGG
CCCCAAAGAAGAAGCGGAAGGTCGGTATCCACGGAGTCCCAGCAGCCGACAAGAAGTACAGCATCGGCCT
GGACATCGGCACCAACTCTGTGGGCTGGGCCGTGATCACCGACGAGTACAAGGTGCCCAGCAAGAAATTC
AAGGTGCTGGGCAACACCGACCGGCACAGCATCAAGAAGAACCTGATCGGAGCCCTGCTGTTCGACAGCG
GCGAAACAGCCGAGGCCACCCGGCTGAAGAGAACCGCCAGAAGAAGATACACCAGACGGAAGAACCGGAT
CTGCTATCTGCAAGAGATCTTCAGCAACGAGATGGCCAAGGTGGACGACAGCTTCTTCCACAGACTGGAA
GAGTCCTTCCTGGTGGAAGAGGATAAGAAGCACGAGCGGCACCCCATCTTCGGCAACATCGTGGACGAGG
TGGCCTACCACGAGAAGTACCCCACCATCTACCACCTGAGAAAGAAACTGGTGGACAGCACCGACAAGGC
CGACCTGCGGCTGATCTATCTGGCCCTGGCCCACATGATCAAGTTCCGGGGCCACTTCCTGATCGAGGGC
GACCTGAACCCCGACAACAGCGACGTGGACAAGCTGTTCATCCAGCTGGTGCAGACCTACAACCAGCTGT
TCGAGGAAAACCCCATCAACGCCAGCGGCGTGGACGCCAAGGCCATCCTGTCTGCCAGACTGAGCAAGAG
CAGACGGCTGGAAAATCTGATCGCCCAGCTGCCCGGCGAGAAGAAGAATGGCCTGTTCGGAAACCTGATT
GCCCTGAGCCTGGGCCTGACCCCCAACTTCAAGAGCAACTTCGACCTGGCCGAGGATGCCAAACTGCAGC
TGAGCAAGGACACCTACGACGACGACCTGGACAACCTGCTGGCCCAGATCGGCGACCAGTACGCCGACCT
GTTTCTGGCCGCCAAGAACCTGTCCGACGCCATCCTGCTGAGCGACATCCTGAGAGTGAACACCGAGATC
ACCAAGGCCCCCCTGAGCGCCTCTATGATCAAGAGATACGACGAGCACCACCAGGACCTGACCCTGCTGA
AAGCTCTCGTGCGGCAGCAGCTGCCTGAGAAGTACAAAGAGATTTTCTTCGACCAGAGCAAGAACGGCTA
CGCCGGCTACATTGACGGCGGAGCCAGCCAGGAAGAGTTCTACAAGTTCATCAAGCCCATCCTGGAAAAG
ATGGACGGCACCGAGGAACTGCTCGTGAAGCTGAACAGAGAGGACCTGCTGCGGAAGCAGCGGACCTTCG
ACAACGGCAGCATCCCCCACCAGATCCACCTGGGAGAGCTGCACGCCATTCTGCGGCGGCAGGAAGATTT
TTACCCATTCCTGAAGGACAACCGGGAAAAGATCGAGAAGATCCTGACCTTCCGCATCCCCTACTACGTG
GGCCCTCTGGCCAGGGGAAACAGCAGATTCGCCTGGATGACCAGAAAGAGCGAGGAAACCATCACCCCCT
GGAACTTCGAGGAAGTGGTGGACAAGGGCGCTTCCGCCCAGAGCTTCATCGAGCGGATGACCAACTTCGA
TAAGAACCTGCCCAACGAGAAGGTGCTGCCCAAGCACAGCCTGCTGTACGAGTACTTCACCGTGTATAAC
GAGCTGACCAAAGTGAAATACGTGACCGAGGGAATGAGAAAGCCCGCCTTCCTGAGCGGCGAGCAGAAAA
AGGCCATCGTGGACCTGCTGTTCAAGACCAACCGGAAAGTGACCGTGAAGCAGCTGAAAGAGGACTACTT
CAAGAAAATCGAGTGCTTCGACTCCGTGGAAATCTCCGGCGTGGAAGATCGGTTCAACGCCTCCCTGGGC
ACATACCACGATCTGCTGAAAATTATCAAGGACAAGGACTTCCTGGACAATGAGGAAAACGAGGACATTC
TGGAAGATATCGTGCTGACCCTGACACTGTTTGAGGACAGAGAGATGATCGAGGAACGGCTGAAAACCTA
TGCCCACCTGTTCGACGACAAAGTGATGAAGCAGCTGAAGCGGCGGAGATACACCGGCTGGGGCAGGCTG
AGCCGGAAGCTGATCAACGGCATCCGGGACAAGCAGTCCGGCAAGACAATCCTGGATTTCCTGAAGTCCG
ACGGCTTCGCCAACAGAAACTTCATGCAGCTGATCCACGACGACAGCCTGACCTTTAAAGAGGACATCCA
GAAAGCCCAGGTGTCCGGCCAGGGCGATAGCCTGCACGAGCACATTGCCAATCTGGCCGGCAGCCCCGCC
ATTAAGAAGGGCATCCTGCAGACAGTGAAGGTGGTGGACGAGCTCGTGAAAGTGATGGGCCGGCACAAGC
CCGAGAACATCGTGATCGAAATGGCCAGAGAGAACCAGACCACCCAGAAGGGACAGAAGAACAGCCGCGA
GAGAATGAAGCGGATCGAAGAGGGCATCAAAGAGCTGGGCAGCCAGATCCTGAAAGAACACCCCGTGGAA
AACACCCAGCTGCAGAACGAGAAGCTGTACCTGTACTACCTGCAGAATGGGCGGGATATGTACGTGGACC
AGGAACTGGACATCAACCGGCTGTCCGACTACGATGTGGACCATATCGTGCCTCAGAGCTTTCTGAAGGA
CGACTCCATCGACAACAAGGTGCTGACCAGAAGCGACAAGAACCGGGGCAAGAGCGACAACGTGCCCTCC
GAAGAGGTCGTGAAGAAGATGAAGAACTACTGGCGGCAGCTGCTGAACGCCAAGCTGATTACCCAGAGAA
AGTTCGACAATCTGACCAAGGCCGAGAGAGGCGGCCTGAGCGAACTGGATAAGGCCGGCTTCATCAAGAG
ACAGCTGGTGGAAACCCGGCAGATCACAAAGCACGTGGCACAGATCCTGGACTCCCGGATGAACACTAAG
TACGACGAGAATGACAAGCTGATCCGGGAAGTGAAAGTGATCACCCTGAAGTCCAAGCTGGTGTCCGATT
TCCGGAAGGATTTCCAGTTTTACAAAGTGCGCGAGATCAACAACTACCACCACGCCCACGACGCCTACCT
GAACGCCGTCGTGGGAACCGCCCTGATCAAAAAGTACCCTAAGCTGGAAAGCGAGTTCGTGTACGGCGAC
TACAAGGTGTACGACGTGCGGAAGATGATCGCCAAGAGCGAGCAGGAAATCGGCAAGGCTACCGCCAAGT
ACTTCTTCTACAGCAACATCATGAACTTTTTCAAGACCGAGATTACCCTGGCCAACGGCGAGATCCGGAA
GCGGCCTCTGATCGAGACAAACGGCGAAACCGGGGAGATCGTGTGGGATAAGGGCCGGGATTTTGCCACC
GTGCGGAAAGTGCTGAGCATGCCCCAAGTGAATATCGTGAAAAAGACCGAGGTGCAGACAGGCGGCTTCA
GCAAAGAGTCTATCCTGCCCAAGAGGAACAGCGATAAGCTGATCGCCAGAAAGAAGGACTGGGACCCTAA
GAAGTACGGCGGCTTCGACAGCCCCACCGTGGCCTATTCTGTGCTGGTGGTGGCCAAAGTGGAAAAGGGC
AAGTCCAAGAAACTGAAGAGTGTGAAAGAGCTGCTGGGGATCACCATCATGGAAAGAAGCAGCTTCGAGA
AGAATCCCATCGACTTTCTGGAAGCCAAGGGCTACAAAGAAGTGAAAAAGGACCTGATCATCAAGCTGCC
TAAGTACTCCCTGTTCGAGCTGGAAAACGGCCGGAAGAGAATGCTGGCCTCTGCCGGCGAACTGCAGAAG
GGAAACGAACTGGCCCTGCCCTCCAAATATGTGAACTTCCTGTACCTGGCCAGCCACTATGAGAAGCTGA
AGGGCTCCCCCGAGGATAATGAGCAGAAACAGCTGTTTGTGGAACAGCACAAGCACTACCTGGACGAGAT
CATCGAGCAGATCAGCGAGTTCTCCAAGAGAGTGATCCTGGCCGACGCTAATCTGGACAAAGTGCTGTCC
GCCTACAACAAGCACCGGGATAAGCCCATCAGAGAGCAGGCCGAGAATATCATCCACCTGTTTACCCTGA
CCAATCTGGGAGCCCCTGCCGCCTTCAAGTACTTTGACACCACCATCGACCGGAAGAGGTACACCAGCAC
CAAAGAGGTGCTGGACGCCACCCTGATCCACCAGAGCATCACCGGCCTGTACGAGACACGGATCGACCTG
TCTCAGCTGGGAGGCGACAAAAGGCCGGCGGCCACGAAAAAGGCCGGCCAGGCAAAAAAGAAAAAGGAAT
TCGGCAGTGGAGAGGGCAGAGGAAGTCTGCTAACATGCGGTGACGTCGAGGAGAATCCTGGCCCAGTGAG
CAAGGGCGAGGAGCTGTTCACCGGGGTGGTGCCCATCCTGGTCGAGCTGGACGGCGACGTAAACGGCCAC
AAGTTCAGCGTGTCCGGCGAGGGCGAGGGCGATGCCACCTACGGCAAGCTGACCCTGAAGTTCATCTGCA
CCACCGGCAAGCTGCCCGTGCCCTGGCCCACCCTCGTGACCACCCTGACCTACGGCGTGCAGTGCTTCAG
CCGCTACCCCGACCACATGAAGCAGCACGACTTCTTCAAGTCCGCCATGCCCGAAGGCTACGTCCAGGAG
CGCACCATCTTCTTCAAGGACGACGGCAACTACAAGACCCGCGCCGAGGTGAAGTTCGAGGGCGACACCC
TGGTGAACCGCATCGAGCTGAAGGGCATCGACTTCAAGGAGGACGGCAACATCCTGGGGCACAAGCTGGA
GTACAACTACAACAGCCACAACGTCTATATCATGGCCGACAAGCAGAAGAACGGCATCAAGGTGAACTTC
AAGATCCGCCACAACATCGAGGACGGCAGCGTGCAGCTCGCCGACCACTACCAGCAGAACACCCCCATCG
GCGACGGCCCCGTGCTGCTGCCCGACAACCACTACCTGAGCACCCAGTCCGCCCTGAGCAAAGACCCCAA
CGAGAAGCGCGATCACATGGTCCTGCTGGAGTTCGTGACCGCCGCCGGGATCACTCTCGGCATGGACGAG
CTGTACAAGGAATTCTAACTAGAGCTCGCTGATCAGCCTCGACTGTGCCTTCTAGTTGCCAGCCATCTGT
TGTTTGCCCCTCCCCCGTGCCTTCCTTGACCCTGGAAGGTGCCACTCCCACTGTCCTTTCCTAATAAAAT
GAGGAAATTGCATCGCATTGTCTGAGTAGGTGTCATTCTATTCTGGGGGGTGGGGTGGGGCAGGACAGCA
AGGGGGAGGATTGGGAAGAGAATAGCAGGCATGCTGGGGAGCGGCCGCAGGAACCCCTAGTGATGGAGTT
GGCCACTCCCTCTCTGCGCGCTCGCTCGCTCACTGAGGCCGGGCGACCAAAGGTCGCCCGACGCCCGGGC
TTTGCCCGGGCGGCCTCAGTGAGCGAGCGAGCGCGCAGCTGCCTGCAGGGGCGCCTGATGCGGTATTTTC
TCCTTACGCATCTGTGCGGTATTTCACACCGCATA
[95 nt withheld, positions 5846-5940]
T
[46 nt withheld, positions 5942-5987]
C
[141 nt withheld, positions 5989-6129]
CCTTTGACGTTGGAGTCCACGTTCTTT
[37 nt withheld, positions 6157-6193]
ACTCTATCTCGGGCTATTCTTTTGATTTATAAGGGATTTTGCCGATTTCGGTCTATTGGTTAAAAAATGA
GCTGATTTAACAAAAATTTAACGCGAATTTTAACAAAATATTAACGTTTACAATTTTATGGTGCACTCTC
AGTACAATCTGCTCTGATGCCGCATAGTTAAGCCAGCCCCGACACCCGCCAACACCCGCTGACGCGCCCT
GACGGGCTTGTCTGCTCCCGGCATCCGCTTACAGACAAGCTGTGACCGTCTCCGGGAGCTGCATGTGTCA
GAGGTTTTCACCGTCATCACCGAAACGCGCGAGACGAAAGGGCCTCGTGATACGCCTATTTTTATAGGTT
AATGTCATGATAATAATGGTTTCTTAGACGTCAGGTGGCACTTTTCGGGGAAATGTGCGCGGAACCCCTA
TTTGTTTATTTTTCTAAATACATTCAAATATGTATCCGCTCATGAGACAATAACCCTGATAAATGCTTCA
ATAATATTGAAAAAGGAAGAGTATGAGTATTCAACATTTCCGTGTCGCCCTTATTCCCTTTTTTGCGGCA
TTTTGCCTTCCTGTTTTTGCTCACCCAGAAACGCTGGTGAAAGTAAAAGATGCTGAAGATCAGTTGGGTG
CACGAGTGGGTTACATCGAACTGGATCTCAACAGCGGTAAGATCCTTGAGAGTTTTCGCCCCGAAGAACG
TTTTCCAATGATGAGCACTTTTAAAGTTCTGCTATGTGGCGCGGTATTATCCCGTATTGACGCCGGGCAA
GAGCAACTCGGTCGCCGCATACACTATTCTCAGAATGACTTGGTTGAGTACTCACCAGTCACAGAAAAGC
ATCTTACGGATGGCATGACAGTAAGAGAATTATGCAGTGCTGCCATAACCATGAGTGATAACACTGCGGC
CAACTTACTTCTGACAACGATCGGAGGACCGAAGGAGCTAACCGCTTTTTTGCACAACATGGGGGATCAT
GTAACTCGCCTTGATCGTTGGGAACCGGAGCTGAATGAAGCCATACCAAACGACGAGCGTGACACCACGA
TGCCTGTAGCAATGGCAACAACGTTGCGCAAACTATTAACTGGCGAACTACTTACTCTAGCTTCCCGGCA
ACAATTAATAGACTGGATGGAGGCGGATAAAGTTGCAGGACCACTTCTGCGCTCGGCCCTTCCGGCTGGC
TGGTTTATTGCTGATAAATCTGGAGCCGGTGAGCGTGGAAGCCGCGGTATCATTGCAGCACTGGGGCCAG
ATGGTAAGCCCTCCCGTATCGTAGTTATCTACACGACGGGGAGTCAGGCAACTATGGATGAACGAAATAG
ACAGATCGCTGAGATAGGTGCCTCACTGATTAAGCATTGGTAACTGTCAGACCAAGTTTACTCATATATA
CTTTAGATTGATTTAAAACTTCATTTTTAATTTAAAAGGATCTAGGTGAAGATCCTTTTTGATAATCTCA
TGACCAAAATCCCTTAACGTGAGTTTTCGTTCCACTGAGCGTCAGACCCCGTAGAAAAGATCAAAGGATC
TTCTTGAGATCCTTTTTTTCTGCGCGTAATCTGCTGCTTGCAAACAAAAAAACCACCGCTACCAGCGGTG
GTTTGTTTGCCGGATCAAGAGCTACCAACTCTTTTTCCGAAGGTAACTGGCTTCAGCAGAGCGCAGATAC
CAAATACTGTTCTTCTAGTGTAGCCGTAGTTAGGCCACCACTTCAAGAACTCTGTAGCACCGCCTACATA
CCTCGCTCTGCTAATCCTGTTACCAGTGGCTGCTGCCAGTGGCGATAAGTCGTGTCTTACCGGGTTGGAC
TCAAGACGATAGTTACCGGATAAGGCGCAGCGGTCGGGCTGAACGGGGGGTTCGTGCACACAGCCCAGCT
TGGAGCGAACGACCTACACCGAACTGAGATACCTACAGCGTGAGCTATGAGAAAGCGCCACGCTTCCCGA
AGGGAGAAAGGCGGACAGGTATCCGGTAAGCGGCAGGGTCGGAACAGGAGAGCGCACGAGGGAGCTTCCA
GGGGGAAACGCCTGGTATCTTTATAGTCCTGTCGGGTTTCGCCACCTCTGACTTGAGCGTCGATTTTTGT
GATGCTCGTCAGGGGGGCGGAGCCTATGGAAAAACGCCAGCAACGCGGCCTTTTTACGGTTCCTGGCCTT
TTGCTGGCCTTTTGCTCACATGTGAGGGCCTATTTCCCATGATTCCTTCATATTTGCATATACGATACAA
GGCTGTTAGAGAGATAATTGGAATTAATTTGACTGTAAACACAAAGATATTAGTACAAAATACGTGACGT
AGAAAGTAATAATTTCTTGGGTAGTTTGCAGTTTTAAAATTATGTTTTAAAATGGACTATCATATGCTTA
CCGTAACTTGAAAGTATTTCGATTTCTTGGCTTTATATATCTTGTGGAAAGGACGAAACACCGTTGCTGT
GGCAAACATGTGAGTTTTAGAGCTAGAAATAGCAAGTTAAAATAAGGCTAGTCCGTTATCAACTTGAAAA
AGTGGCACCGAGTCGGTGCTTTTTTGTTTTAGAGCTAGAAATAGCAAGTTAAAATAAGGCTAGTCCGTTT
TTAGCGCGTGCGCCAATTCTGCAGACAAATGGCTCTAGAGGTACCCGTTACATAACTTACGGTAAATGGC
CCGCCTGGCTGACCGCCCAACGACCCCCGCCCATTGACGTCAATAGTAACGCCAATAGGGACTTTCCATT
GACGTCAATGGGTGGAGTATTTACGGTAAACTGCCCACTTGGCAGTACATCAAGTGTATCATATGCCAAG
TACGCCCCCTATTGACGTCAATGACGGTAAATGGCCCGCCTGGCATTGTGCCCAGTACATGACCTTATGG
GACTTTCCTACTTGGCAGTACATCTACGTATTAGTCATCGCTATTACCATGGTCGAGGTGAGCCCCACGT
TCTGCTTCACTCTCCCCATCTCCCCCCCCTCCCCACCCCCAATTTTGTATTTATTTATTTTTTAATTATT
TTGTGCAGCGATGGGGGCGGGGGGNNNN
Features (pLannotate 1.2.2; 20 found; start..end, strand, type, name):
      2..102     +  promoter       chicken β-actin promoter (fragment): contains a 21-bp deletion relative to the standard chicken β-actin promoter
    103..330     +  intron         hybrid intron: hybrid between chicken β-actin (CBA) and minute virus of mice (MMV) introns (Gray et al., 2011)
    468..2069    +  CDS            Cas9(N): N-terminal portion of Streptococcus pyogenes Cas9 (Zetsche et al., 2015)
   2070..4568    +  CDS            Cas9(C): C-terminal portion of Streptococcus pyogenes Cas9 (Zetsche et al., 2015)
   4569..4616    +  CDS            nucleoplasmin NLS: bipartite nuclear localization signal from nucleoplasmin
   4686..5399    +  CDS            EGFP: EGFP is a basic (constitutively fluorescent) green fluorescent protein published in 1996, derived from Aequorea victoria. It is reported to be a rapidly-maturing weak dimer with moderate acid sensitivity.
   5433..5544    +  polyA_signal   bGH poly(A) signal: bovine growth hormone polyadenylation signal
   5649..5789    +  repeat_region  AAV2 ITR: inverted terminal repeat of adeno-associated virus serotype 2 inverted
   5794..5845    -  misc_feature   bom (fragment): basis of mobility region from pBR322
   5864..6319    +  rep_origin     f1 ori (sequence partly withheld): f1 bacteriophage origin of replication; arrow indicates direction of (+) strand synthesis
   6320..6369    -  misc_feature   bom (fragment): basis of mobility region from pBR322
   6471..6506    -  CDS            rop (fragment): Rop protein, which maintains plasmids at low copy number; rop
   6601..6705    +  promoter       AmpR promoter: bla
   6706..7566    +  CDS            AmpR: β-lactamase; bla; confers resistance to ampicillin, carbenicillin, and related antibiotics
   7737..8325    +  rep_origin     ori: high-copy-number ColE1/pMB1/pBR322/pUC origin of replication
   8387..8627    +  promoter       U6 promoter: RNA polymerase III promoter for human U6 snRNA
   8657..8732    +  misc_RNA       gRNA scaffold: guide RNA scaffold for the Streptococcus pyogenes CRISPR/Cas9 system
   8739..8782    +  misc_RNA       gRNA scaffold (fragment): guide RNA scaffold for the Streptococcus pyogenes CRISPR/Cas9 system
   8829..9114    +  enhancer       CMV enhancer: human cytomegalovirus immediate early enhancer; contains an 18-bp deletion relative to the standard CMV enhancer
   9116..9227    +  promoter       chicken β-actin promoter (fragment): contains a 21-bp deletion relative to the standard chicken β-actin promoter
