[The description below was written by a language model from this plasmid's Addgene catalogue record and pLannotate feature annotations shown in this document.]
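Description:
pX458-MMETn-del-gRNA2 is an all-in-one CRISPR/Cas9 expression plasmid built on the PX458 backbone, intended for transient delivery into mammalian cells. It is maintained in E. coli as a high-copy plasmid through a ColE1/pUC-type origin and selected with ampicillin via the β-lactamase gene; an f1 phage origin is also present. The annotation also picks up a single AAV2 inverted terminal repeat downstream of the polyadenylation signal and short bom and rop fragments, which appear to be backbone remnants rather than functional packaging or copy-control elements.

Two expression units make up the payload. A human U6 RNA polymerase III promoter drives a single guide RNA, consisting of a 20-nt spacer directed against a mouse genomic target followed by the S. pyogenes gRNA scaffold. Separately, a hybrid promoter made of the CMV enhancer, the chicken β-actin promoter and a hybrid intron drives S. pyogenes Cas9. The annotation tool splits Cas9 into contiguous N- and C-terminal portions, which together form the full coding sequence. Cas9 is followed by a nucleoplasmin nuclear localization signal and then EGFP, which the catalogue entry describes as joined by a 2A peptide, and the unit ends with a bGH poly(A) signal. The 2A link yields Cas9 and EGFP as separate proteins from one transcript, so green fluorescence marks transfected cells and allows them to be enriched by sorting.

The insert name suggests that this is the second guide of a set for deleting an MMETn element, presumably used with a partner guide cutting on the other side, but the record does not state the exact locus or the pairing. The sequence record is labelled a partial NGS result, so the feature table may not be fully verified.
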