Addgene plasmid #185007: pX458-MMETn-del-gRNA2
Purpose: expression of gRNA and Cas9 from S. pyogenes with 2A-EGFP
Depositing lab: Denes Hnisz. Depositing organization: Max Planck Institute for Molecular Genetics. Publication: Hijacking of transcriptional condensates by endogenous retroviruses. Asimi V, Sampath Kumar A, Niskanen H, Riemenschneider C, Hetzel S, Naderi J, Fasching N, Popitsch N, Du M, Kretzmer H, Smith ZD, Weigert R, Walther M, Mamde S, Meierhofer D, Wittler L, Buschow R, Timmermann B, Cisse II, Ameres SL, Meissner A, Hnisz D. Nat Genet. 2022 Aug;54(8):1238-1247. doi: 10.1038/s41588-022-01132-w. Epub 2022 Jul 21. PubMed 35864192.
Backbone
  Vector backbone: PX458
  Vector type: CRISPR
Growth in bacteria
  Bacterial resistance: Ampicillin, 100 μg/mL
  Growth temperature: 37°C
  Growth strain: DH5alpha
  Copy number: High Copy
Gene/Insert
  Gene/Insert name: MMETn-del-gRNA2
  gRNA/shRNA sequence: TTGCTGTGGCAAACATGTGA
  Species: M. musculus (mouse)
  Cloning method: Restriction Enzyme; 5′ cloning site Unknown (unknown if destroyed); 3′ cloning site Unknown (unknown if destroyed)
Terms and licenses: Academic/Nonprofit Terms; Industry Terms: Not Available to Industry
How to cite: pX458-MMETn-del-gRNA2 was a gift from Denes Hnisz (Addgene plasmid # 185007 ; http://n2t.net/addgene:185007 ; RRID:Addgene_185007)
